>Addgene plasmid #247738 | YIplac211-HaloTag-Vrg4 | addgene full sequence | sequence record 492037 | Addgene NGS Result
GCGCCCAATACGCAAACCGCCTCTCCCCGCGCGTTGGCCGATTCATTAATGCAGCTGGCACGACAGGTTT
CCCGACTGGAAAGCGGGCAGTGAGCGCAACGCAATTAATGTGAGTTAGCTCACTCATTAGGCACCCCAGG
CTTTACACTTTATGCTTCCGGCTCGTATGTTGTGTGGAATTGTGAGCGGATAACAATTTCACACAGGAAA
CAGCTATGACCATGATTACGCCAAGCTTGTAATGGACCATGGCAATGTGCGCCATATATATATGCGGCTC
CCTTATGAGTAGAAGAAAATATATGACTGGTGGTACAAAGTGGCATGGTGGTATATAGATGTAGGAACAC
CATTTGAGTTTGCCATAATGATTAAATTTCCCTTTTTATAAAGAATTAGCCGCCCATAACACGAAAAATA
TCACAGTTGACGAAAGAAGACACGTCGCCTAAACGCGTAATGAATCGCAATATACGAAAAGCTAAACGGG
TTTTTCAGAATCCTCTTACCCAGCCTTGGATAATAGTTTTGGCCGAAAAAAAAAAAAAGAAAGAAAAAAA
TTGAAATTTCGCGATCCGAACAAACAATGAACAGAAAAACAGAATATATATAACGCTGCCAAGCCTATTT
CTTGTTGCCGATTAATTGTTGACATCCTCTTAATTACCAAAAGAGCCTAAGAAAACAAACACACTAACCA
CACAGTATCTTTCGCCCGAATGGCTGAAATCGGTACTGGTTTCCCTTTTGACCCACACTATGTCGAAGTA
TTAGGTGAAAGAATGCACTATGTTGATGTCGGTCCTAGAGATGGTACTCCAGTTTTGTTTTTACATGGTA
ACCCAACATCTTCATACGTTTGGAGAAACATCATCCCACATGTTGCACCAACTCATAGATGTATTGCTCC
AGATTTGATTGGTATGGGTAAATCTGATAAGCCAGATTTGGGTTATTTCTTTGATGATCATGTTAGATTC
ATGGATGCTTTTATTGAAGCATTGGGTTTGGAAGAAGTTGTTTTGGTTATTCATGATTGGGGTTCAGCAT
TAGGTTTTCATTGGGCTAAGAGAAACCCAGAAAGAGTTAAGGGTATCGCTTTTATGGAATTCATTAGACC
AATTCCAACTTGGGATGAATGGCCAGAATTCGCAAGAGAAACATTCCAAGCTTTTAGAACTACAGATGTT
GGTAGAAAGTTGATCATCGATCAAAACGTTTTTATTGAAGGTACTTTGCCAATGGGTGTTGTTAGACCAT
TAACAGAAGTTGAAATGGATCATTACAGAGAACCATTTTTAAACCCAGTTGATAGAGAACCATTGTGGAG
ATTTCCAAATGAATTACCAATTGCTGGTGAACCAGCAAACATCGTTGCTTTGGTTGAAGAATACATGGAT
TGGTTACATCAATCTCCAGTTCCAAAGTTGTTATTTTGGGGTACACCAGGTGTTTTGATTCCACCAGCAG
AAGCTGCAAGATTGGCTAAGTCATTGCCAAACTGTAAGGCTGTTGATATTGGTCCAGGTTTAAATTTGTT
ACAAGAAGATAATCCAGACTTGATAGGTAGTGAAATAGCCAGATGGTTGTCCACATTAGAAATCTCAGGT
GGTTCTTCAGAATTGAAAACAGGTCATGCAGGCCATAACCCTTGGGCTTCAGTTGCCAATTCCGGTCCGA
TCTCTATTTTATCCTACTGTGGTTCCTCTATTTTAATGACGGTGACTAACAAGTTCGTCGTCAATTTGAA
GGATTTCAACATGAACTTTGTCATGCTTTTCGTGCAATCTTTGGTTTGTACTATAACCTTGATTATCCTA
CGTATACTGGGCTATGCGAAGTTCCGTTCATTAAACAAAACAGACGCCAAGAACTGGTTCCCTATTTCCT
TTTTACTGGTCTTGATGATCTACACCTCTTCGAAGGCTTTACAATACTTGGCTGTTCCAATTTACACCAT
TTTCAAGAATTTGACTATTATCTTGATTGCTTATGGTGAGGTTCTCTTTTTTGGTGGCTCTGTCACCTCC
ATGGAATTGTCATCATTTTTGTTGATGGTCCTTTCTTCTGTCGTTGCAACTTGGGGTGACCAGCAAGCTG
TGGCTGCCAAGGCTGCTTCATTGGCTGAAGGAGCAGCCGGTGCTGTTGCCTCCTTTAACCCAGGTTATTT
CTGGATGTTCACCAACTGTATCACTTCTGCATTATTCGTTCTTATAATGAGAAAGAGAATTAAGTTAACT
AACTTCAAGGATTTCGACACTATGTTTTACAACAATGTTTTGGCTCTACCTATTCTATTGCTGTTTTCTT
TCTGTGTGGAAGATTGGTCTTCAGTTAATTTGACCAATAACTTTTCTAACGATTCGCTAACTGCTATGAT
CATCAGTGGTGTTGCATCCGTCGGTATTTCTTACTGTTCCGGTTGGTGTGTTCGTGTTACTTCGTCTACT
ACATATTCGATGGTAGGGGCTTTGAACAAGCTGCCAATTGCCTTGTCTGGTTTGATTTTCTTTGATGCTC
CAAGAAACTTCTTATCTATTCTCTCCATTTTTATTGGTTTCCTATCAGGTATTATTTATGCTGTTGCCAA
ACAAAAGAAGCAACAAGCCCAACCTTTACGTAAATGAGAACTTACGGGGGGTGCAATTTATTTTTTTTTT
TTGGTTTATTTTATTTTATAGAGGCATCTAATGCAAGTAGATTTATATACAATTATACTTAAAATTGATA
TACCTTAGAACAGGTCGGACACAACGTGTGGTAACTCCAATATATCACTAATGACAATAGCGCCTTCTGG
TGTTTGCCCCAAAATTTCATTTACTTCATTCTCAACTAAATGAATACATGTTTTCATGCCCAATTTGATA
CCTGTCTCGATGTTTTTCCCACTGTCATCTATAAAATAAGCATTCTCGTATCTTGCCAACCCGCTTTCCT
TCATGGCTTTTTCAAATGCTTTAACATGTGGTTTGCAGACCAGCGTATCTGTCCTAGAGTAGTCACAATA
TGTCAATCCATCAAATAAATCCGCTATACCCAACAATCTCAGGCAACGTATTGCGTGGTTTTTATAAGCG
TTGGTGAAAAGCCACAATTTATCAATCTTTCCCGATTGTCTCAATCTCAACAGCATATTCCTTAATGGTA
TATCAGGTTTCAAGATATCTTGTAGTGGTAAGGAATCATCCACAAGCCGGTTATATTCCAGTGCGTTCAC
TTTGTGGAACATTACAAGTCCCCTTATGGCAAGTCCATACTCTTTGTAGTAAGAGTTATTCAAAACGTGA
GCATCTTCAGGTGATAGTTTCAAGTGTGTTTGAAAGAACCTCAGTATAGATTGTTGCATAAGATCGTGAA
TTCACTGGCCGTCGTTTTACAACGTCGTGACTGGGAAAACCCTGGCGTTACCCAACTTAATCGCCTTGCA
GCACATCCCCCTTTCGCCAGCTGGCGTAATAGCGAAGAGGCCCGCACCGATCGCCCTTCCCAACAGTTGC
GCAGCCTGAATGGCGAATGGCGCCTGATGCGGTATTTTCTCCTTACGCATCTGTGCGGTATTTCACACCG
CATATGGTGCACTCTCAGTACAATCTGCTCTGATGCCGCATAGTTAAGCCAGCCCCGACACCCGCCAACA
CCCGCTGACGCGCCCTGACGGGCTTGTCTGCTCCCGGCATCCGCTTACAGACAAGCTGTGACCGTCTCCG
GGAGCTGCATGTGTCAGAGGTTTTCACCGTCATCACCGAAACGCGCGAGACGAAAGGGCGGGTAATAACT
GATATAATTAAATTGAAGCTCTAATTTGTGAGTTTAGTATACATGCATTTACTTATAATACAGTTTTTTA
GTTTTGCTGGCCGCATCTTCTCAAATATGCTTCCCAGCCTGCTTTTCTGTAACGTTCACCCTCTACCTTA
GCATCCCTTCCCTTTGCAAATAGTCCTCTTCCAACAATAATAATGTCAGATCCTGTAGAGACCACATCAT
CCACGGTTCTATACTGTTGACCCAATGCGTCTCCCTTGTCATCTAAACCCACACCGGGTGTCATAATCAA
CCAATCGTAACCTTCATCTCTTCCACCCATGTCTCTTTGAGCAATAAAGCCGATAACAAAATCTTTGTCG
CTCTTCGCAATGTCAACAGTACCCTTAGTATATTCTCCAGTAGATAGGGAGCCCTTGCATGACAATTCTG
CTAACATCAAAAGGCCTCTAGGTTCCTTTGTTACTTCTTCTGCCGCCTGCTTCAAACCGCTAACAATACC
TGGGCCCACCACACCGTGTGCATTCGTAATGTCTGCCCATTCTGCTATTCTGTATACACCCGCAGAGTAC
TGCAATTTGACTGTATTACCAATGTCAGCAAATTTTCTGTCTTCGAAGAGTAAAAAATTGTACTTGGCGG
ATAATGCCTTTAGCGGCTTAACTGTGCCCTCCATGGAAAAATCAGTCAAGATATCCACATGTGTTTTTAG
TAAACAAATTTTGGGACCTAATGCTTCAACTAACTCCAGTAATTCCTTGGTGGTACGAACATCCAATGAA
GCACACAAGTTTGTTTGCTTTTCGTGCATGATATTAAATAGCTTGGCAGCAACAGGACTAGGATGAGTAG
CAGCACGTTCCTTATATGTAGCTTTCGACATGATTTATCTTCGTTTCCTGCATGTTTTTGTTCTGTGCAG
TTGGGTTAAGAATACTGGGCAATTTCATGTTTCTTCAACACTACATATGCGTATATATACCAATCTAAGT
CTGTGCTCCTTCCTTCGTTCTTCCTTCTGTTCGGAGATTACCGAATCAAAAAAATTTCAAGGAAACCGAA
ATCAAAAAAAAGAATAAAAAAAAAATGATGAATTGAAAAGCTGGCCTCGTGATACGCCTATTTTTATAGG
TTAATGTCATGATAATAATGGTTTCTTAGACGTCAGGTGGCACTTTTCGGGGAAATGTGCGCGGAACCCC
TATTTGTTTATTTTTCTAAATACATTCAAATATGTATCCGCTCATGAGACAATAACCCTGATAAATGCTT
CAATAATATTGAAAAAGGAAGAGTATGAGTATTCAACATTTCCGTGTCGCCCTTATTCCCTTTTTTGCGG
CATTTTGCCTTCCTGTTTTTGCTCACCCAGAAACGCTGGTGAAAGTAAAAGATGCTGAAGATCAGTTGGG
TGCACGAGTGGGTTACATCGAACTGGATCTCAACAGCGGTAAGATCCTTGAGAGTTTTCGCCCCGAAGAA
CGTTTTCCAATGATGAGCACTTTTAAAGTTCTGCTATGTGGCGCGGTATTATCCCGTATTGACGCCGGGC
AAGAGCAACTCGGTCGCCGCATACACTATTCTCAGAATGACTTGGTTGAGTACTCACCAGTCACAGAAAA
GCATCTTACGGATGGCATGACAGTAAGAGAATTATGCAGTGCTGCCATAACCATGAGTGATAACACTGCG
GCCAACTTACTTCTGACAACGATCGGAGGACCGAAGGAGCTAACCGCTTTTTTGCACAACATGGGGGATC
ATGTAACTCGCCTTGATCGTTGGGAACCGGAGCTGAATGAAGCCATACCAAACGACGAGCGTGACACCAC
GATGCCTGTAGCAATGGCAACAACGTTGCGCAAACTATTAACTGGCGAACTACTTACTCTAGCTTCCCGG
CAACAATTAATAGACTGGATGGAGGCGGATAAAGTTGCAGGACCACTTCTGCGCTCGGCCCTTCCGGCTG
GCTGGTTTATTGCTGATAAATCTGGAGCCGGTGAGCGTGGGTCTCGCGGTATCATTGCAGCACTGGGGCC
AGATGGTAAGCCCTCCCGTATCGTAGTTATCTACACGACGGGGAGTCAGGCAACTATGGATGAACGAAAT
AGACAGATCGCTGAGATAGGTGCCTCACTGATTAAGCATTGGTAACTGTCAGACCAAGTTTACTCATATA
TACTTTAGATTGATTTAAAACTTCATTTTTAATTTAAAAGGATCTAGGTGAAGATCCTTTTTGATAATCT
CATGACCAAAATCCCTTAACGTGAGTTTTCGTTCCACTGAGCGTCAGACCCCGTAGAAAAGATCAAAGGA
TCTTCTTGAGATCCTTTTTTTCTGCGCGTAATCTGCTGCTTGCAAACAAAAAAACCACCGCTACCAGCGG
TGGTTTGTTTGCCGGATCAAGAGCTACCAACTCTTTTTCCGAAGGTAACTGGCTTCAGCAGAGCGCAGAT
ACCAAATACTGTTCTTCTAGTGTAGCCGTAGTTAGGCCACCACTTCAAGAACTCTGTAGCACCGCCTACA
TACCTCGCTCTGCTAATCCTGTTACCAGTGGCTGCTGCCAGTGGCGATAAGTCGTGTCTTACCGGGTTGG
ACTCAAGACGATAGTTACCGGATAAGGCGCAGCGGTCGGGCTGAACGGGGGGTTCGTGCACACAGCCCAG
CTTGGAGCGAACGACCTACACCGAACTGAGATACCTACAGCGTGAGCTATGAGAAAGCGCCACGCTTCCC
GAAGGGAGAAAGGCGGACAGGTATCCGGTAAGCGGCAGGGTCGGAACAGGAGAGCGCACGAGGGAGCTTC
CAGGGGGAAACGCCTGGTATCTTTATAGTCCTGTCGGGTTTCGCCACCTCTGACTTGAGCGTCGATTTTT
GTGATGCTCGTCAGGGGGGCGGAGCCTATGGAAAAACGCCAGCAACGCGGCCTTTTTACGGTTCCTGGCC
TTTTGCTGGCCTTTTGCTCACATGTTCTTTCCTGCGTTATCCCCTGATTCTGTGGATAACCGTATTACCG
CCTTTGAGTGAGCTGATACCGCTCGCCGCAGCCGAACGACCGAGCGCAGCGAGTCAGTGAGCGAGGAAGC
GGAAGA
Features (pLannotate 1.2.2; 16 found; start..end, strand, type, name):
      1..93      +  CDS            lacI (fragment): lac repressor; lacI; The lac repressor binds to the lac operator to inhibit transcription in E. coli. This inhibition can be relieved by adding lactose or isopropyl-β-D-thiogalactopyranoside (IPTG).
    106..127     +  protein_bind   CAP binding site: CAP binding activates transcription in the presence of cAMP. E. coli catabolite activator protein
    142..172     +  promoter       lac promoter: promoter for the E. coli lac operon
    180..196     +  protein_bind   lac operator: The lac repressor binds to the lac operator to inhibit transcription in E. coli. This inhibition can be relieved by adding lactose or isopropyl-β-D-thiogalactopyranoside (IPTG). lac repressor encoded by lacI
    536..560     +  promoter       Act1 promoter (fragment): rice actin promoter
    720..1598    +  CDS            dhaA: DHAA_PSEPV - Experimental evidence at protein level: Swiss-Prot protein existence level 1. Catalyzes hydrolytic cleavage of carbon-halogen bonds in halogenated aliphatic compounds, leading to the formation of the corresponding primary alcohols, halide ions and protons. Has a broad substrate specificity, as it is able to dehalogenate mono- and di- chlorinated and brominated alkanes (up to at least C10), and the two isomers of 1,3-dichloropropene to 3-chloroallyl alcohol; the highest activity was found with 1,2-dibromoethane, while no activity was observed with the analog 1,2-dichloroethane. Fro
   1617..2624    +  CDS            VRG4: GMT1_YEAST - Also known as GOG5, LDB3, MCD3, VAN2, VIG4. Experimental evidence at protein level: Swiss-Prot protein existence level 1. Involved in the import of GDP-mannose from the cytoplasm into the Golgi lumen. Defective copy causes severe glycosylation defect and abnormal retention of soluble endoplasmic reticulum proteins. Involved in vanadate sensitivity. From Saccharomyces cerevisiae (strain ATCC 204508 / S288c) (Baker's yeast).
   2738..3361    -  CDS            SDT1 (fragment): SDT1_YEAST - Also known as SSM1. Experimental evidence at protein level: Swiss-Prot protein existence level 1. Could be an enzyme that inactivates 6-azauracil by modifying it. From Saccharomyces cerevisiae (strain ATCC 204508 / S288c) (Baker's yeast).
   3360..3517    +  CDS            lacZα (fragment): LacZα fragment of β-galactosidase; lacZ fragment
   3523..3622    -  misc_feature   bom (fragment): basis of mobility region from pBR322
   3724..3759    -  CDS            rop (fragment): Rop protein, which maintains plasmids at low copy number; rop
   3848..4651    -  CDS            URA3: orotidine-5'-phosphate decarboxylase, required for uracil biosynthesis; S. cerevisiae URA3; yeast auxotrophic marker, counterselectable with 5-fluoroorotic acid (5-FOA)
   4652..4867    -  promoter       URA3 promoter: S. cerevisiae URA3
   4960..5064    +  promoter       AmpR promoter: bla
   5065..5925    +  CDS            AmpR: β-lactamase; bla; confers resistance to ampicillin, carbenicillin, and related antibiotics
   6096..6684    +  rep_origin     ori: high-copy-number ColE1/pMB1/pBR322/pUC origin of replication
