[The description below was written by a language model from this plasmid's Addgene catalogue record and pLannotate feature annotations shown in this document.]
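Description:
YIplac211-HaloTag-Vrg4 is a yeast integrating plasmid built on the YIplac211 backbone and designed to place an N-terminal HaloTag on the endogenous VRG4 gene of Saccharomyces cerevisiae by the pop-in/pop-out method. In E. coli it is maintained at high copy through a ColE1/pUC-type origin and selected with ampicillin via the β-lactamase gene. No yeast replication origin is annotated, consistent with an integrative vector that must recombine into the chromosome to persist. The yeast marker is URA3 with its own promoter, which allows selection on medium lacking uracil and counterselection with 5-fluoroorotic acid. Remnants of the lac promoter/operator, lacZα, lacI, bom and rop are backbone carryover from the cloning region.

The insert, assembled by Gibson cloning, contains a reading frame annotated as the haloalkane dehalogenase dhaA, the enzyme from which HaloTag is derived, followed after a short gap by the full VRG4 coding sequence, which encodes the Golgi GDP-mannose transporter. Several hundred bases of unannotated sequence lie upstream of the tag; the record does not identify them, though they presumably represent native VRG4 upstream sequence, and the short "rice actin promoter" hit there is probably a spurious match. Downstream sits a fragment of SDT1 in the opposite orientation, presumably part of the genomic flank. These flanks supply the homology for integration at the VRG4 locus (pop-in, Ura+ selection), creating a duplication. A second recombination event selected on 5-FOA then excises the vector (pop-out), in some cases leaving a scarless HaloTag-VRG4 allele under native regulation. Such strains allow Vrg4 to be labelled with HaloTag ligands, for example fluorescent ones for imaging.
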