Addgene plasmid #247738: YIplac211-HaloTag-Vrg4
Purpose: Insert an N-terminal HaloTag at VRG4 by popin-popout
Depositing lab: Benjamin Glick. Depositing organization: University of Chicago.
Backbone
  Vector backbone: YIplac211
  Vector type: Yeast Expression
Growth in bacteria
  Bacterial resistance: Ampicillin, 100 μg/mL
  Growth temperature: 37°C
  Growth strain: DH5alpha
  Copy number: High Copy
Gene/Insert
  Gene/Insert name: HaloTag-Vrg4
  Species: S. cerevisiae (budding yeast)
  Cloning method: Gibson Cloning
Terms and licenses: Academic/Nonprofit Terms; Industry Terms: Not Available to Industry
How to cite: YIplac211-HaloTag-Vrg4 was a gift from Benjamin Glick (Addgene plasmid # 247738 ; http://n2t.net/addgene:247738 ; RRID:Addgene_247738)
